Addgene plasmid #103926: SLC9A3R2_PDZ_2
Purpose: Protein expression and purification of NHERF2 PDZ2 domain
Depositing lab: Sachdev Sidhu. Depositing organization: University of Toronto. Publication: A specificity map for the PDZ domain family. Tonikian R, Zhang Y, Sazinsky SL, Currell B, Yeh JH, Reva B, Held HA, Appleton BA, Evangelista M, Wu Y, Xin X, Chan AC, Seshagiri S, Lasky LA, Sander C, Boone C, Bader GD, Sidhu SS. PLoS Biol. 2008 Sep 30;6(9):e239. doi: 10.1371/journal.pbio.0060239. PubMed 18828675.
Backbone
  Vector backbone: pGEX-6P-1
  Backbone size w/o insert (bp): 4984
  Vector type: Bacterial Expression
Growth in bacteria
  Bacterial resistance: Ampicillin, 100 μg/mL
  Growth temperature: 37°C
  Growth strain: DH5alpha
  Copy number: Unknown
Gene/Insert
  Gene/Insert name: SLC9A3R2 (alt name: NHERF2 PDZ2)
  Species: H. sapiens (human)
  Entrez Gene: NHERF2 (a.k.a. E3KARP, NHE3RF2, NHERF-2, OCTS2, SIP-1, SIP1, SLC9A3R2, TKA-1)
  Promoter: tac
  Tag / fusion protein: GST (N terminal on backbone)
  Cloning method: Restriction Enzyme; 5′ cloning site unknown (unknown if destroyed); 3′ cloning site unknown (unknown if destroyed)
  Sequencing primers: 5′ pGEX Fwd
Terms and licenses: Academic/Nonprofit Terms; Industry Terms: Not Available to Industry
How to cite: SLC9A3R2_PDZ_2 was a gift from Sachdev Sidhu (Addgene plasmid # 103926 ; http://n2t.net/addgene:103926 ; RRID:Addgene_103926)
