[The description below was written by a language model from this plasmid's Addgene catalogue record and pLannotate feature annotations shown in this document.]
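Description:
SLC9A3R2_PDZ_2 is a bacterial expression plasmid built on the pGEX-6P-1 backbone for producing and purifying the second PDZ domain of human NHERF2 (gene SLC9A3R2, also known as E3KARP) as a glutathione S-transferase fusion. The sequenced plasmid is about 5.3 kb. It replicates in E. coli from a ColE1/pMB1-type origin and is selected with ampicillin through the bla β-lactamase gene driven by its own promoter. Short remnants of the pBR322 rop and bom regions, a lac promoter/lacZα segment and a small E. coli genomic fragment are also annotated; these appear to be backbone carry-over and are not part of the expression unit.

Expression is driven by the tac promoter, a strong trp/lac hybrid, followed by a lac operator. The plasmid carries its own lacI gene, so the lac repressor keeps transcription off until it is induced with IPTG. The open reading frame begins with Schistosoma japonicum GST, followed after a short linker by an insert of roughly 340 bp annotated as a fragment of SLC9A3R2. The annotation tool matched this fragment to the rabbit NHERF2 orthologue, but the catalogue entry lists the insert as human, so the rabbit match probably reflects sequence conservation in the reference database. The restriction sites used for cloning are not recorded.

The N-terminal GST tag allows affinity capture on glutathione resin. This makes the construct suitable for preparing the isolated domain for binding and specificity studies, consistent with its origin in a large-scale survey of PDZ domain peptide recognition.
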