Features (pLannotate 1.2.2; 17 found; start..end, strand, type, name):
      1..29      +  promoter       tac promoter: strong E. coli promoter; hybrid between the trp and lac UV5 promoters
     37..53      +  protein_bind   lac operator: The lac repressor binds to the lac operator to inhibit transcription in E. coli. This inhibition can be relieved by adding lactose or isopropyl-β-D-thiogalactopyranoside (IPTG). lac repressor encoded by lacI
     76..729     +  CDS            GST26_SCHJA: Experimental evidence at protein level: Swiss-Prot protein existence level 1. GST isoenzymes appear to play a central role in the parasite detoxification system. Other functions are also suspected including a role in increasing the solubility of haematin in the parasite gut. From Schistosoma japonicum (Blood fluke).
    754..1089    +  CDS            SLC9A3R2 (fragment): NHRF2_RABIT - Also known as NHERF2. Experimental evidence at protein level: Swiss-Prot protein existence level 1. Scaffold protein that connects plasma membrane proteins with members of the ezrin/moesin/radixin family and thereby helps to link them to the actin cytoskeleton and to regulate their surface expression. Necessary for cAMP-mediated phosphorylation and inhibition of SLC9A3. May also act as scaffold protein in the nucleus (By similarity). From Oryctolagus cuniculus (Rabbit).
   1130..1169    +  CDS            rop (fragment): Rop protein, which maintains plasmids at low copy number; rop
   1271..1311    +  misc_feature   bom (fragment): basis of mobility region from pBR322
   1416..1520    +  promoter       AmpR promoter: bla
   1521..2381    +  CDS            AmpR: β-lactamase; bla; confers resistance to ampicillin, carbenicillin, and related antibiotics
   2552..3140    +  rep_origin     ori: high-copy-number ColE1/pMB1/pBR322/pUC origin of replication
   3326..3377    -  misc_feature   bom (fragment): basis of mobility region from pBR322
   3384..3461    +  promoter       lacI promoter: lacI
   3462..4544    +  CDS            lacI: lac repressor; lacI; The lac repressor binds to the lac operator to inhibit transcription in E. coli. This inhibition can be relieved by adding lactose or isopropyl-β-D-thiogalactopyranoside (IPTG).
   4557..4578    +  protein_bind   CAP binding site: CAP binding activates transcription in the presence of cAMP. E. coli catabolite activator protein
   4593..4623    +  promoter       lac promoter: promoter for the E. coli lac operon
   4631..4647    +  protein_bind   lac operator: The lac repressor binds to the lac operator to inhibit transcription in E. coli. This inhibition can be relieved by adding lactose or isopropyl-β-D-thiogalactopyranoside (IPTG). lac repressor encoded by lacI
   4667..4840    +  CDS            lacZα: LacZα fragment of β-galactosidase; lacZ fragment
   5104..5220    -  CDS            yciV (fragment): RNAAM_ECOLI - Also known as trpH From Escherichia coli (strain K12).
>Addgene plasmid #103926 | SLC9A3R2_PDZ_2 | addgene full sequence | sequence record 200144 | Addgene NGS Result
TTGACAATTAATCATCGGCTCGTATAATGTGTGGAATTGTGAGCGGATAACAATTTCACACAGGAAACAG
TATTCATGTCCCCTATACTAGGTTATTGGAAAATTAAGGGCCTTGTGCAACCCACTCGACTTCTTTTGGA
ATATCTTGAAGAAAAATATGAAGAGCATTTGTATGAGCGCGATGAAGGTGATAAATGGCGAAACAAAAAG
TTTGAATTGGGTTTGGAGTTTCCCAATCTTCCTTATTATATTGATGGTGATGTTAAATTAACACAGTCTA
TGGCCATCATACGTTATATAGCTGACAAGCACAACATGTTGGGTGGTTGTCCAAAAGAGCGTGCAGAGAT
TTCAATGCTTGAAGGAGCGGTTTTGGATATTAGATACGGTGTTTCGAGAATTGCATATAGTAAAGACTTT
GAAACTCTCAAAGTTGATTTTCTTAGCAAGCTACCTGAAATGCTGAAAATGTTCGAAGATCGTTTATGTC
ATAAAACATATTTAAATGGTGATCATGTAACCCATCCTGACTTCATGTTGTATGACGCTCTTGATGTTGT
TTTATACATGGACCCAATGTGCCTGGATGCGTTCCCAAAATTAGTTTGTTTTAAAAAACGTATTGAAGCT
ATCCCACAAATTGATAAGTACTTGAAATCCAGCAAGTATATAGCATGGCCTTTGCAGGGCTGGCAAGCCA
CGTTTGGTGGTGGCGACCATCCTCCAAAATCGGATCTGGAAGTTCTGTTCCAGGGGCCCCTGGGATCCGG
CAAGAAGGATGTCAGTGGGCCCCTGAGGGAGCTGCGCCCTCGGCTCTGCCACCTGCGAAAGGGACCTCAG
GGCTATGGGTTCAACCTGCATAGTGACAAGTCCCGGCCCGGCCAGTACATCCGCTCTGTGGACCCGGGCT
CACCTGCCGCCCGCTCTGGCCTCCGCGCCCAGGACCGGCTCATTGAGGTGAACGGGCAGAATGTGGAGGG
ACTGCGCCATGCTGAGGTGGTGGCCAGCATCAAGGCACGGGAGGACGAGGCCCGGCTGCTGGTCGTGGAC
CCCGAGACAGATGAACACTTCAAGCGGCTTCGGGTCACATGAGTCGACTCGAGCGGCCGCATCGTGACTG
ACTGACGATCTGCCTCGCGCGTTTCGGTGATGACGGTGAAAACCTCTGACACATGCAGCTCCCGGAGACG
GTCACAGCTTGTCTGTAAGCGGATGCCGGGAGCAGACAAGCCCGTCAGGGCGCGTCAGCGGGTGTTGGCG
GGTGTCGGGGCGCAGCCATGACCCAGTCACGTAGCGATAGCGGAGTGTATAATTCTTGAAGACGAAAGGG
CCTCGTGATACGCCTATTTTTATAGGTTAATGTCATGATAATAATGGTTTCTTAGACGTCAGGTGGCACT
TTTCGGGGAAATGTGCGCGGAACCCCTATTTGTTTATTTTTCTAAATACATTCAAATATGTATCCGCTCA
TGAGACAATAACCCTGATAAATGCTTCAATAATATTGAAAAAGGAAGAGTATGAGTATTCAACATTTCCG
TGTCGCCCTTATTCCCTTTTTTGCGGCATTTTGCCTTCCTGTTTTTGCTCACCCAGAAACGCTGGTGAAA
GTAAAAGATGCTGAAGATCAGTTGGGTGCACGAGTGGGTTACATCGAACTGGATCTCAACAGCGGTAAGA
TCCTTGAGAGTTTTCGCCCCGAAGAACGTTTTCCAATGATGAGCACTTTTAAAGTTCTGCTATGTGGCGC
GGTATTATCCCGTGTTGACGCCGGGCAAGAGCAACTCGGTCGCCGCATACACTATTCTCAGAATGACTTG
GTTGAGTACTCACCAGTCACAGAAAAGCATCTTACGGATGGCATGACAGTAAGAGAATTATGCAGTGCTG
CCATAACCATGAGTGATAACACTGCGGCCAACTTACTTCTGACAACGATCGGAGGACCGAAGGAGCTAAC
CGCTTTTTTGCACAACATGGGGGATCATGTAACTCGCCTTGATCGTTGGGAACCGGAGCTGAATGAAGCC
ATACCAAACGACGAGCGTGACACCACGATGCCTGCAGCAATGGCAACAACGTTGCGCAAACTATTAACTG
GCGAACTACTTACTCTAGCTTCCCGGCAACAATTAATAGACTGGATGGAGGCGGATAAAGTTGCAGGACC
ACTTCTGCGCTCGGCCCTTCCGGCTGGCTGGTTTATTGCTGATAAATCTGGAGCCGGTGAGCGTGGGTCT
CGCGGTATCATTGCAGCACTGGGGCCAGATGGTAAGCCCTCCCGTATCGTAGTTATCTACACGACGGGGA
GTCAGGCAACTATGGATGAACGAAATAGACAGATCGCTGAGATAGGTGCCTCACTGATTAAGCATTGGTA
ACTGTCAGACCAAGTTTACTCATATATACTTTAGATTGATTTAAAACTTCATTTTTAATTTAAAAGGATC
TAGGTGAAGATCCTTTTTGATAATCTCATGACCAAAATCCCTTAACGTGAGTTTTCGTTCCACTGAGCGT
CAGACCCCGTAGAAAAGATCAAAGGATCTTCTTGAGATCCTTTTTTTCTGCGCGTAATCTGCTGCTTGCA
AACAAAAAAACCACCGCTACCAGCGGTGGTTTGTTTGCCGGATCAAGAGCTACCAACTCTTTTTCCGAAG
GTAACTGGCTTCAGCAGAGCGCAGATACCAAATACTGTCCTTCTAGTGTAGCCGTAGTTAGGCCACCACT
TCAAGAACTCTGTAGCACCGCCTACATACCTCGCTCTGCTAATCCTGTTACCAGTGGCTGCTGCCAGTGG
CGATAAGTCGTGTCTTACCGGGTTGGACTCAAGACGATAGTTACCGGATAAGGCGCAGCGGTCGGGCTGA
ACGGGGGGTTCGTGCACACAGCCCAGCTTGGAGCGAACGACCTACACCGAACTGAGATACCTACAGCGTG
AGCTATGAGAAAGCGCCACGCTTCCCGAAGGGAGAAAGGCGGACAGGTATCCGGTAAGCGGCAGGGTCGG
AACAGGAGAGCGCACGAGGGAGCTTCCAGGGGGAAACGCCTGGTATCTTTATAGTCCTGTCGGGTTTCGC
CACCTCTGACTTGAGCGTCGATTTTTGTGATGCTCGTCAGGGGGGCGGAGCCTATGGAAAAACGCCAGCA
ACGCGGCCTTTTTACGGTTCCTGGCCTTTTGCTGGCCTTTTGCTCACATGTTCTTTCCTGCGTTATCCCC
TGATTCTGTGGATAACCGTATTACCGCCTTTGAGTGAGCTGATACCGCTCGCCGCAGCCGAACGACCGAG
CGCAGCGAGTCAGTGAGCGAGGAAGCGGAAGAGCGCCTGATGCGGTATTTTCTCCTTACGCATCTGTGCG
GTATTTCACACCGCATAAATTCCGACACCATCGAATGGCGCAAAACCTTTCGCGGTATGGCATGATAGCG
CCCGGAAGAGAGTCAATTCAGGGTGGTGAATGTGAAACCAGTAACGTTATACGATGTCGCAGAGTATGCC
GGTGTCTCTTATCAGACCGTTTCCCGCGTGGTGAACCAGGCCAGCCACGTTTCTGCGAAAACGCGGGAAA
AAGTGGAAGCGGCGATGGCGGAGCTGAATTACATTCCCAACCGCGTGGCACAACAACTGGCGGGCAAACA
GTCGTTGCTGATTGGCGTTGCCACCTCCAGTCTGGCCCTGCACGCGCCGTCGCAAATTGTCGCGGCGATT
AAATCTCGCGCCGATCAACTGGGTGCCAGCGTGGTGGTGTCGATGGTAGAACGAAGCGGCGTCGAAGCCT
GTAAAGCGGCGGTGCACAATCTTCTCGCGCAACGCGTCAGTGGGCTGATCATTAACTATCCGCTGGATGA
CCAGGATGCCATTGCTGTGGAAGCTGCCTGCACTAATGTTCCGGCGTTATTTCTTGATGTCTCTGACCAG
ACACCCATCAACAGTATTATTTTCTCCCATGAAGACGGTACGCGACTGGGCGTGGAGCATCTGGTCGCAT
TGGGTCACCAGCAAATCGCGCTGTTAGCGGGCCCATTAAGTTCTGTCTCGGCGCGTCTGCGTCTGGCTGG
CTGGCATAAATATCTCACTCGCAATCAAATTCAGCCGATAGCGGAACGGGAAGGCGACTGGAGTGCCATG
TCCGGTTTTCAACAAACCATGCAAATGCTGAATGAGGGCATCGTTCCCACTGCGATGCTGGTTGCCAACG
ATCAGATGGCGCTGGGCGCAATGCGCGCCATTACCGAGTCCGGGCTGCGCGTTGGTGCGGATATCTCGGT
AGTGGGATACGACGATACCGAAGACAGCTCATGTTATATCCCGCCGTTAACCACCATCAAACAGGATTTT
CGCCTGCTGGGGCAAACCAGCGTGGACCGCTTGCTGCAACTCTCTCAGGGCCAGGCGGTGAAGGGCAATC
AGCTGTTGCCCGTCTCACTGGTGAAAAGAAAAACCACGCTAGCGCCCAATACGCAAACCGCCTCTCCCCG
CGCGTTGGCCGATTCATTAATGCAGCTGGCACGACAGGTTTCCCGACTGGAAAGCGGGCAGTGAGCGCAA
CGCAATTAATGTAAGTTAGCTCACTCATTAGGCACCCCAGGCTTTACACTTTATGCTTCCGGCTCGTATG
TTGTGTGGAATTGTGAGCGGATAACAATTTCACACAGGAAACAGCTATGACCATGATTACGGATTCACTG
GCCGTCGTTTTACAACGTCGTGACTGGGAAAACCCTGGCGTTACCCAACTTAATCGCCTTGCAGCACATC
CCCCTTTCGCCAGCTGGCGTAATAGCGAAGAGGCCCGCACCGATCGCCCTTCCCAACAGTTGCGCAGCCT
GAATGGCGAATGGCGCTTTGCCTGGTTTCCGGCACCAGAAGCGGTGCCGGAAAGCTGGCTGGAGTGCGAT
CTTCCTGAGGCCGATACTGTCGTCGTCCCCTCAAACTGGCAGATGCACGGTTACGATGCGCCCATCTACA
CCAACGTGACCTATCCCATTACGGTCAATCCGCCGTTTGTTCCCACGGAGAATCCGACGGGTTGTTACTC
GCTCACATTTAATGTTGATGAAAGCTGGCTACAGGAAGGCCAGACGCGAATTATTTTTGATGGCGTTGGA
ATTAGCTTATCGACTGCACGGTGCACCAATGCTTCTGGCGTCAGGCAGCCATCGGAAGCTGTGGTATGGC
TGTGCAGGTCGTAAATCACTGCATAATTCGTGTCGCTCAAGGCGCACTCCCGTTCTGGATAATGTTTTTT
GCGCCGACATCATAACGGTTCTGGCAAATATTCTGAAATGAGCTG
